>Addgene plasmid #31430 | Ube2v2 | addgene partial sequence | sequence record 37921 | Gal4-AD 5'-AATACCACTACAATGGAT-3'
CCCCACCAAACCCAAAAAAGAGATCTCTATGGCTTACCCATACGATGTTCCAGATTACGCTAGCTTGGGT
GGTCATATGGCCATGGAGGCCGGATCTACAAGTTTGTACAAAAAAGCAGGCTCCGCGGCCGCCCCCTTCA
CCATGGCGGTCTCCACAGGAGTTAAAGTTCCTCGTAATTTTCGCTTGTTGGAAGAACTTGAAGAAGGACA
AAAAGGAGTAGGCGACGGTACAGTTAGCTGGGGCCTTGAAGATGATGAAGATATGACACTTACAAGGTGG
ACAGGCATGATTATTGGGCCACCAAGGACAAATTATGAAAACAGAATATATAGCCTGAAAGTAGAATGTG
GACCTAAATACCCAGAAGCTCCTCCGTCAGTTAGATTTGTAACAAAAATTAATATGAACGGAATAAATAA
TTCCAGTGGGATGGTGGATGCCCGGAGCATACCAGTGTTAGCAAAATGGCAAAATTCATATAGCATTAAA
GTTGTACTTCAAGAGCTAAGACGTCTAATGATGTCCAAAGAAAATATGAAGCTTCCACAGCCACCAGAAG
GACAAACATACAACAATTAAAAGGGTGGGCGCGCCGACCCAGCTTTCTTGTACAAAGTGGTCTCGAGAGA
TCTATGAATCGTAGATACTGAAAAACCCCGCAAGTTCACTTCAACTGTGCATCGTGCACCATCTCAATTT
CTTTCATTTATACATCGTTTTGCCTTCTTTTATGTAACTATACTCCTCTAAGTTTCAATCTTGGCCATGT
AACCTCTGATCTATAGAATTTTTTAAATGACTAGAATTAATGCCCATCTTTTTT
