[The description below was written by a language model from this plasmid's Addgene catalogue record.]
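Description:
Ube2v2 is a yeast expression plasmid built on the pACT2 backbone (about 8.1 kb without insert), a commercial vector designed for yeast two-hybrid work. It carries a roughly 400 bp insert, cloned by restriction enzyme methods, encoding human UBE2V2, also known as MMS2 or UEV-2. The catalogue labels this a ubiquitin conjugating enzyme; UBE2V2 is generally described as a ubiquitin E2 variant that lacks its own catalytic cysteine and partners with an active E2 to build polyubiquitin chains. The record lists an N-terminal HA epitope tag supplied by the backbone, and the recommended sequencing primer anneals in the GAL4 activation domain. This fits the standard pACT2 arrangement, in which the insert is expressed as a GAL4 activation domain–HA fusion, the "prey" in a two-hybrid assay. The HA tag allows the fusion protein to be detected by immunoblotting.

In bacteria the plasmid is selected with ampicillin; its copy number is recorded as unknown. The record does not state the yeast promoter, yeast replication origin or yeast selection marker, and no feature table is provided, so these elements cannot be confirmed here, although pACT2-type vectors are generally episomal plasmids maintained by an auxotrophic marker.

The associated publication concerns how interactions between E2 enzymes and the BRCA1 RING domain determine whether mono-ubiquitin or specific polyubiquitin chain linkages are made. The construct was therefore most likely used to test UBE2V2 for interaction with a RING-containing bait, though the record does not spell out the assay.
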