Addgene plasmid #31430: Ube2v2
Depositing lab: Rachel Klevit. Depositing organization: University of Washington. Publication: E2-BRCA1 RING interactions dictate synthesis of mono- or specific polyubiquitin chain linkages. Christensen DE, Brzovic PS, Klevit RE. Nat Struct Mol Biol. 2007 Oct . 14(10):941-8. 10.1038/nsmb1295 PubMed 17873885.
Backbone
  Vector backbone: pACT2
  Backbone manufacturer: Clonetech
  Backbone size w/o insert (bp): 8100
  Vector type: Yeast Expression
Growth in bacteria
  Bacterial resistance: Ampicillin, 100 μg/mL
  Growth temperature: 37°C
  Growth strain: DH5alpha
  Copy number: Unknown
Gene/Insert
  Gene/Insert name: Ubiquitin Conjugating Enzyme (alt name: UEV-2, MMS2, EDPF-1)
  Species: H. sapiens (human)
  Insert size (bp): 400
  Entrez Gene: UBE2V2 (a.k.a. DDVIT1, DDVit-1, EDAF-1, EDPF-1, EDPF1, MMS2, UEV-2, UEV2)
  Tag / fusion protein: HA (N terminal on backbone)
  Cloning method: Restriction Enzyme
  Sequencing primers: 5′ GAL4 AD
Terms and licenses: Academic/Nonprofit Terms; Industry Terms: Not Available to Industry
How to cite: Ube2v2 was a gift from Rachel Klevit (Addgene plasmid # 31430 ; http://n2t.net/addgene:31430 ; RRID:Addgene_31430)
